>Addgene plasmid #113368 | rs117-minor | addgene full sequence | sequence record 221938 | Addgene NGS Result
AATGAGTCTTCGGACCTCGCGGGGGCCGCTTAAGCGGTGGTTAGGGTTTGTCTGACGCGGGGGGAGGGGG
AAGGAACGAAACACTCTCATTCGGAGGCGGCTCGGGGTTTGGTCTTGGTGGCCACGGGCACGCAGAAGAG
CGCCGCGATCCTCTTAAGCACCCCCCCGCCCTCCGTGGAGGCGGGGGTTTGGTCGGCGGGTGGTAACTGG
CGGGCCGCTGACTCGGGCGGGTCGCGCGCCCCAGAGTGTGACCTTTTCGGTCTGCTCGCAGACCCCCGGG
CGGCGCCGCCGCGGCGGCGACGGGCTCGCTGGGTCCTAGGCTCCATGGGGACCGTATACGTGGACAGGCT
CTGGAGCATCCGCACGACTGCGGTGATATTACCGGAGACCTTCTGCGGGACGAGCCGGGTCACGCGGCTG
ACGCGGAGCGTCCGTTGGGCGACAAACACCAGGACGGGGCACAGGTACACTATCTTGTCACCCGGAGGCG
CGAGGGACTGCAGGAGCTTCAGGGAGTGGCGCAGCTGCTTCATCCCCGTGGCCCGTTGCTCGCGTTTGCT
GGCGGTGTCCCCGGAAGAAATATATTTGCATGTCTTTAGTTCTATGATGACACAAACCCCGCCCAGCGTC
TTGTCATTGGCGAATTCGAACACGCAGATGCAGTCGGGGCGGCGCGGTCCCAGGTCCACTTCGCATATTA
AGGTGACGCGTGTGGCCTCGAACACCGAGCGACCCTGCAGCGACCCGCTTAAAAGCTTGGCAATCCGGTA
CTGTTGGTAAAGCCACCATGGAAGATGCCAAAAACATTAAGAAGGGCCCAGCGCCATTCTACCCACTCGA
AGACGGGACCGCCGGCGAGCAGCTGCACAAAGCCATGAAGCGCTACGCCCTGGTGCCCGGCACCATCGCC
TTTACCGACGCACATATCGAGGTGGACATTACCTACGCCGAGTACTTCGAGATGAGCGTTCGGCTGGCAG
AAGCTATGAAGCGCTATGGGCTGAATACAAACCATCGGATCGTGGTGTGCAGCGAGAATAGCTTGCAGTT
CTTCATGCCCGTGTTGGGTGCCCTGTTCATCGGTGTGGCTGTGGCCCCAGCTAACGACATCTACAACGAG
CGCGAGCTGCTGAACAGCATGGGCATCAGCCAGCCCACCGTCGTATTCGTGAGCAAGAAAGGGCTGCAAA
AGATCCTCAACGTGCAAAAGAAGCTACCGATCATACAAAAGATCATCATCATGGATAGCAAGACCGACTA
CCAGGGCTTCCAAAGCATGTACACCTTCGTGACTTCCCATTTGCCACCCGGCTTCAACGAGTACGACTTC
GTGCCCGAGAGCTTCGACCGGGACAAAACCATCGCCCTGATCATGAACAGTAGTGGCAGTACCGGATTGC
CCAAGGGCGTAGCCCTACCGCACCGCACCGCTTGTGTCCGATTCAGTCATGCCCGCGACCCCATCTTCGG
CAACCAGATCATCCCCGACACCGCTATCCTCAGCGTGGTGCCATTTCACCACGGCTTCGGCATGTTCACC
ACGCTGGGCTACTTGATCTGCGGCTTTCGGGTCGTGCTCATGTACCGCTTCGAGGAGGAGCTATTCTTGC
GCAGCTTGCAAGACTATAAGATTCAATCTGCCCTGCTGGTGCCCACACTATTTAGCTTCTTCGCTAAGAG
CACTCTCATCGACAAGTACGACCTAAGCAACTTGCACGAGATCGCCAGCGGCGGGGCGCCGCTCAGCAAG
GAGGTAGGTGAGGCCGTGGCCAAACGCTTCCACCTACCAGGCATCCGCCAGGGCTACGGCCTGACAGAAA
CAACCAGCGCCATTCTGATCACCCCCGAAGGGGACGACAAGCCTGGCGCAGTAGGCAAGGTGGTGCCCTT
CTTCGAGGCTAAGGTGGTGGACTTGGACACCGGTAAGACACTGGGTGTGAACCAGCGCGGCGAGCTGTGC
GTCCGTGGCCCCATGATCATGAGCGGCTACGTTAACAACCCCGAGGCTACAAACGCTCTCATCGACAAGG
ACGGCTGGCTGCACAGCGGCGACATCGCCTACTGGGACGAGGACGAGCACTTCTTCATCGTGGACCGGCT
GAAGAGCCTGATCAAATACAAGGGCTACCAGGTAGCCCCAGCCGAACTGGAGAGCATCCTGCTGCAACAC
CCCAACATCTTCGACGCCGGGGTCGCCGGCCTGCCCGACGACGATGCCGGCGAGCTGCCCGCCGCAGTCG
TCGTGCTGGAACACGGTAAAACCATGACCGAGAAGGAGATCGTGGACTATGTGGCCAGCCAGGTTACAAC
CGCCAAGAAGCTGCGCGGTGGTGTTGTGTTCGTGGACGAGGTGCCTAAAGGACTGACCGGCAAGTTGGAC
GCCCGCAAGATCCGCGAGATTCTCATTAAGGCCAAGAAGGGCGGCAAGATCGCCGTGTAATAATTCTAGA
GTCGGGGCGGCCGGCCGCTTCGAGCAGACATGATAAGATACATTGATGAGTTTGGACAAACCACAACTAG
AATGCAGTGAAAAAAATGCTTTATTTGTGAAATTTGTGATGCTATTGCTTTATTTGTAACCATTATAAGC
TGCAATAAACAAGTTAACAACAACAATTGCATTCATTTTATGTTTCAGGTTCAGGGGGAGGTGTGGGAGG
TTTTTTAAAGCAAGTAAAACCTCTACAAATGTGGTAAAATCGATAAGGATCCGTCGACCGATGCCCTTGA
GAGCCTTCAACCCAGTCAGCTCCTTCCGGTGGGCGCGGGGCATGACTATCGTCGCCGCACTTATGACTGT
CTTCTTTATCATGCAACTCGTAGGACAGGTGCCGGCAGCGCTCTTCCGCTTCCTCGCTCACTGACTCGCT
GCGCTCGGTCGTTCGGCTGCGGCGAGCGGTATCAGCTCACTCAAAGGCGGTAATACGGTTATCCACAGAA
TCAGGGGATAACGCAGGAAAGAACATGTGAGCAAAAGGCCAGCAAAAGGCCAGGAACCGTAAAAAGGCCG
CGTTGCTGGCGTTTTTCCATAGGCTCCGCCCCCCTGACGAGCATCACAAAAATCGACGCTCAAGTCAGAG
GTGGCGAAACCCGACAGGACTATAAAGATACCAGGCGTTTCCCCCTGGAAGCTCCCTCGTGCGCTCTCCT
GTTCCGACCCTGCCGCTTACCGGATACCTGTCCGCCTTTCTCCCTTCGGGAAGCGTGGCGCTTTCTCATA
GCTCACGCTGTAGGTATCTCAGTTCGGTGTAGGTCGTTCGCTCCAAGCTGGGCTGTGTGCACGAACCCCC
CGTTCAGCCCGACCGCTGCGCCTTATCCGGTAACTATCGTCTTGAGTCCAACCCGGTAAGACACGACTTA
TCGCCACTGGCAGCAGCCACTGGTAACAGGATTAGCAGAGCGAGGTATGTAGGCGGTGCTACAGAGTTCT
TGAAGTGGTGGCCTAACTACGGCTACACTAGAAGAACAGTATTTGGTATCTGCGCTCTGCTGAAGCCAGT
TACCTTCGGAAAAAGAGTTGGTAGCTCTTGATCCGGCAAACAAACCACCGCTGGTAGCGGTGGTTTTTTT
GTTTGCAAGCAGCAGATTACGCGCAGAAAAAAAGGATCTCAAGAAGATCCTTTGATCTTTTCTACGGGGT
CTGACGCTCAGTGGAACGAAAACTCACGTTAAGGGATTTTGGTCATGAGATTATCAAAAAGGATCTTCAC
CTAGATCCTTTTAAATTAAAAATGAAGTTTTAAATCAATCTAAAGTATATATGAGTAAACTTGGTCTGAC
AGCGGCCGCAAATGCTAAACCACTGCAGTGGTTACCAGTGCTTGATCAGTGAGGCACCGATCTCAGCGAT
CTGCCTATTTCGTTCGTCCATAGTGGCCTGACTCCCCGTCGTGTAGATCACTACGATTCGTGAGGGCTTA
CCATCAGGCCCCAGCGCAGCAATGATGCCGCGAGAGCCGCGTTCACCGGCCCCCGATTTGTCAGCAATGA
ACCAGCCAGCAGGGAGGGCCGAGCGAAGAAGTGGTCCTGCTACTTTGTCCGCCTCCATCCAGTCTATGAG
CTGCTGTCGTGATGCTAGAGTAAGAAGTTCGCCAGTGAGTAGTTTCCGAAGAGTTGTGGCCATTGCTACT
GGCATCGTGGTATCACGCTCGTCGTTCGGTATGGCTTCGTTCAACTCTGGTTCCCAGCGGTCAAGCCGGG
TCACATGATCACCCATATTATGAAGAAATGCAGTCAGCTCCTTAGGGCCTCCGATCGTTGTCAGAAGTAA
GTTGGCCGCGGTGTTGTCGCTCATGGTAATGGCAGCACTACACAATTCTCTTACCGTCATGCCATCCGTA
AGATGCTTTTCCGTGACCGGCGAGTACTCAACCAAGTCGTTTTGTGAGTAGTGTATACGGCGACCAAGCT
GCTCTTGCCCGGCGTCTATACGGGACAACACCGCGCCACATAGCAGTACTTTGAAAGTGCTCATCATCGG
GAATCGTTCTTCGGGGCGGAAAGACTCAAGGATCTTGCCGCTATTGAGATCCAGTTCGATATAGCCCACT
CTTGCACCCAGTTGATCTTCAGCATCTTTTACTTTCACCAGCGTTTCGGGGTGTGCAAAAACAGGCAAGC
AAAATGCCGCAAAGAAGGGAATGAGTGCGACACGAAAATGTTGGATGCTCATACTCGTCCTTTTTCAATA
TTATTGAAGCATTTATCAGGGTTACTAGTACGTCTCTCAAGGATAAGTAAGTAATATTAAGGTACGGGAG
GTATTGGACAGGCCGCAATAAAATATCTTTATTTTCATTACATCTGTGTGTTGGTTTTTTGTGTGAATCG
ATAGTACTAACATACGCTCTCCATCAAAACAAAACGAAACAAAACAAACTAGCAAAATAGGCTGTCCCCA
GTGCAAGTGCAGGTGCCAGAACATTTCTCTGGCCTAACTGGCCGGTACCCCGGCATGCCTGCCTTATCTA
CCTCGACTGTAAAATGAGAGAAATGATCCCTCTTCATCTGGGATGTCATGAGAACTAAATGGGACAAGGT
AAAGTGTCTACTTAGTTTCATTCACTAACTTAGCGCTTTTCTTCCTAACGAATCCTCACAAAAGTGAAAT
GTGATACCTAGAAAAGTGCCTTGTAAAGTATAAAGCACTCTGCTCATGAAGAGACATTACCCTATTCCCA
GTTGATAATGCTGTGCCTCTTCTCTTTCATTACTCAATAATGGAAACACATATATGTGGATTTTGGTGGG
ATAACTGCAACCAGGAGAGTCTGGATCCTAGCTGGCTCTGGGACTGGATATGTTGCCCAGATACCCAACA
TTACCGCAGAGTTTTGGAGCTTTGTTCTCCATCTGGCTCAGGAACTATGGGTATCTAAGCAAGTCTGGGT
TTTTGCATATTAAGAACTAATTAACATGTATTGTTTCTTGATTTACATGACACACTGACTGGGTGATTCC
ATTTGTGGCTTGTGAGCAAAAGGATTA
Features (pLannotate 1.2.2; 10 found; start..end, strand, type, name):
      1..752     +  promoter       HSV TK promoter: herpes simplex virus thymidine kinase promoter
    788..2440    +  CDS            luciferase: firefly luciferase synthetic luc2 version of the luciferase gene
   2484..2605    -  polyA_signal   SV40 poly(A) signal: SV40 polyadenylation signal
   2628..2696    -  CDS            large T antigen (fragment): large T antigen from SV40 (simian virus 40)
   2712..2844    +  CDS            TcR (fragment): tetracycline efflux protein; tet; confers resistance to tetracycline
   3024..3612    -  rep_origin     ori: high-copy-number ColE1/pMB1/pBR322/pUC origin of replication
   3812..4672    -  CDS            AmpR: β-lactamase confers resistance to ampicillin, carbenicillin, and related antibiotics
   4673..4714    -  promoter       AmpR promoter (fragment): bla
   4777..4825    +  polyA_signal   poly(A) signal: synthetic polyadenylation signal
   4839..4930    +  misc_feature   pause site: RNA polymerase II transcriptional pause signal from the human α2 globin gene
