[The description below was written by a language model from this plasmid's Addgene catalogue record and pLannotate feature annotations shown in this document.]
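Description:
rs117-minor is a firefly luciferase reporter plasmid built on the pGL4-TK backbone and designed for enhancer assays in transfected mammalian cells. It is maintained in E. coli as a high-copy plasmid through a ColE1/pUC-type origin and is selected with ampicillin via the β-lactamase (AmpR) gene. The annotated sequence spans 5,487 nt. Short matches annotated as fragments of a tetracycline resistance gene and SV40 large T antigen are backbone remnants next to the polyadenylation region, not functional genes.

The reporter unit consists of the herpes simplex virus thymidine kinase promoter, a modest constitutive promoter that provides a basal level of transcription, driving the synthetic luc2 firefly luciferase coding sequence, which is terminated by the SV40 poly(A) signal. Upstream of the cloning region lie a synthetic poly(A) signal and an RNA polymerase II transcriptional pause site from the human α2 globin gene. These elements limit read-through transcription from the plasmid backbone, so luciferase output reflects the promoter and any enhancer placed next to it.

The insert is a human genomic fragment carrying the minor (T) allele of SNP rs11716984, cloned between KpnI and EcoRV sites. It is not annotated as a separate feature in the table, and the record does not give its length or exact position, though it most likely lies in the unannotated stretch between the pause site and the TK promoter. The stated purpose is to evaluate the enhancer activity of a FOXA1 DIV motif in the context of this allele, in work on DNA-mediated FOXA1 dimerization. The name suggests comparison with a matching major-allele reporter, although no such construct is described in the record.
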