Addgene plasmid #113368: rs117-minor
Purpose: evaluate FOXA1 DIV motif enhancer activity in SNP rs11716984 minor allele (T)
Depositing lab: Ralf Jauch. Depositing organization: Guangzhou Institute of Biomedicine and Health (GIBH), Chinese Academy of Sciences. Publication: DNA-mediated dimerization on a compact sequence signature controls enhancer engagement and regulation by FOXA1. Wang X, Srivastava Y, Jankowski A, Malik V, Wei Y, Del Rosario RC, Cojocaru V, Prabhakar S, Jauch R. Nucleic Acids Res. 2018 Jun 20;46(11):5470-5486. doi: 10.1093/nar/gky259. PubMed 29669022.
Backbone
  Vector backbone: pGL4-TK
  Backbone manufacturer: Promega
  Vector type: Luciferase
Growth in bacteria
  Bacterial resistance: Ampicillin, 100 μg/mL
  Growth temperature: 37°C
  Growth strain: DH5alpha
  Copy number: High Copy
Gene/Insert
  Gene/Insert name: rs11716984 minor allele
  Species: H. sapiens (human)
  Cloning method: Restriction Enzyme; 5′ cloning site KpnI (unknown if destroyed); 3′ cloning site EcoRV (unknown if destroyed)
Terms and licenses: Academic/Nonprofit Terms; Industry Terms: Not Available to Industry
How to cite: rs117-minor was a gift from Ralf Jauch (Addgene plasmid # 113368 ; http://n2t.net/addgene:113368 ; RRID:Addgene_113368)
