>Addgene plasmid #113368 | rs117-minor | depositor partial sequence | sequence record 221940 | rs117-minor sequence 9 bps
GAAACACAT
